Addgene plasmid #119910: epB_CAG_TetRFlag-nls-GFPx2_DEx2
Purpose: ePiggyBac mammalian expression plasmid for TetR-GFP fusion
Depositing lab: Orion Weiner. Depositing organization: University of California, San Francisco (UCSF). Publication: Live-cell imaging reveals enhancer-dependent Sox2 transcription in the absence of enhancer proximity. Alexander JM, Guan J, Li B, Maliskova L, Song M, Shen Y, Huang B, Lomvardas S, Weiner OD. Elife. 2019 May 24;8. pii: 41769. doi: 10.7554/eLife.41769. PubMed 31124784.
Backbone
  Vector backbone: ePiggyBac-CAG
  Backbone size w/o insert (bp): 5645
  Total vector size (bp): 7811
  Modifications to backbone: 2x RNA destabilizing element (UUAUUUAUU) in 3'UTR
  Vector type: Mammalian Expression
Growth in bacteria
  Bacterial resistance: Ampicillin, 100 μg/mL
  Growth temperature: 37°C
  Growth strain: DH5alpha
  Copy number: High Copy
Gene/Insert
  Gene/Insert name: TetRFlag-nls-GFPx2
  Species: Synthetic
Terms and licenses: Academic/Nonprofit Terms; Industry Terms: Not Available to Industry
Depositor comments: Please visit https://www.biorxiv.org/content/10.1101/409672v1 for bioRxiv preprint.
How to cite: epB_CAG_TetRFlag-nls-GFPx2_DEx2 was a gift from Orion Weiner (Addgene plasmid # 119910 ; http://n2t.net/addgene:119910 ; RRID:Addgene_119910)
