[The description below was written by a language model from this plasmid's Addgene catalogue record and pLannotate feature annotations shown in this document.]
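Description:
epB_CAG_TetRFlag-nls-GFPx2_DEx2 is a 7.8 kb mammalian expression plasmid built on the ePiggyBac-CAG backbone, a transposon-type vector intended for stable genomic integration of its cargo when a piggyBac transposase is supplied. It is propagated in E. coli as a high-copy plasmid through a ColE1/pUC-type origin and selected with ampicillin via the bla gene. The backbone also carries an f1 origin and pBluescript-like remnants (lac promoter/operator, lacZα fragment, T3 and T7 promoters). The piggyBac terminal repeats themselves are not called in either automated feature table. The two tables, one from the depositor sequence and one from the repository's sequencing result, list the same 22 features and differ only in their start coordinate. No mammalian selection marker is annotated.

The payload is a synthetic fusion of the E. coli Tet repressor to a Flag tag, a nuclear localization signal and two tandem EGFP copies. It is driven by the CAG promoter (CMV enhancer, chicken β-actin promoter and chimeric intron) and terminated by an SV40 poly(A) signal. The open reading frame is flanked by attB1 and attB2 sites, indicating Gateway-based assembly. The short segment between tetR and the first EGFP, annotated as an ICP22 fragment, probably corresponds to the tag/NLS linker region rather than a functional viral gene, although the record does not confirm this. The 3'UTR carries two copies of an AU-rich RNA destabilizing element, which would be expected to lower transcript stability and so limit fusion protein levels. TetR binds tet operator sequences, so a nuclear TetR-GFP fusion can mark tetO arrays inserted in the genome as fluorescent spots. This fits the associated study's live-cell imaging of the Sox2 locus and its enhancer.
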