Features (pLannotate 1.2.2; 22 found; start..end, strand, type, name):
     24..128     +  promoter       AmpR promoter: bla
    129..989     +  CDS            AmpR: β-lactamase; bla; confers resistance to ampicillin, carbenicillin, and related antibiotics
   1160..1748    +  rep_origin     ori: high-copy-number ColE1/pMB1/pBR322/pUC origin of replication
   1931..2023    +  CDS            lacI (fragment): lac repressor; lacI; The lac repressor binds to the lac operator to inhibit transcription in E. coli. This inhibition can be relieved by adding lactose or isopropyl-β-D-thiogalactopyranoside (IPTG).
   2036..2057    +  protein_bind   CAP binding site: CAP binding activates transcription in the presence of cAMP. E. coli catabolite activator protein
   2072..2102    +  promoter       lac promoter: promoter for the E. coli lac operon
   2110..2126    +  protein_bind   lac operator: The lac repressor binds to the lac operator to inhibit transcription in E. coli. This inhibition can be relieved by adding lactose or isopropyl-β-D-thiogalactopyranoside (IPTG). lac repressor encoded by lacI
   2171..2189    +  promoter       T3 promoter: promoter for bacteriophage T3 RNA polymerase
   2556..2935    +  enhancer       CMV enhancer: human cytomegalovirus immediate early enhancer
   2937..3214    +  promoter       chicken β-actin promoter: No description available
   3215..4231    +  intron         chimeric intron: chimera between introns from chicken β-actin and rabbit β-globin
   4298..4322    +  protein_bind   attB1: mutant version of attB; recombination site for the Gateway® BP reaction BP Clonase™
   4387..5007    +  CDS            tetR: TETR2_ECOLX - Experimental evidence at protein level: Swiss-Prot protein existence level 1. TetR is the repressor of the tetracycline resistance element; its N-terminal region forms a helix-turn-helix structure and binds DNA. Binding of tetracycline to TetR reduces the repressor affinity for the tetracycline resistance gene (tetA) promoter operator sites. From Escherichia coli.
   5038..5109    +  CDS            ICP22 (fragment): ICP22_HHV11 - Experimental evidence at protein level: Swiss-Prot protein existence level 1. Functions as a general transcriptional regulator of cellular and viral mRNAs mainly by mediating changes on the host RNA polymerase II. One change, which is UL13 independent, is the rapid loss of Pol II forms bearing Ser-2 phosphorylation. A second change, which is UL13 dependent, is the appearance of an intermediate form of Pol II that differs from the normal hypo- and hyperphosphorylated forms. These Pol II modifications immediately inhibit host genome transcription, leading to cell cycle deregulation
   5110..5826    +  CDS            EGFP: EGFP is a basic (constitutively fluorescent) green fluorescent protein published in 1996, derived from Aequorea victoria. It is reported to be a rapidly-maturing weak dimer with moderate acid sensitivity.
   5833..6552    +  CDS            EGFP: the original enhanced GFP (Yang et al., 1996) mammalian codon-optimized
   6584..6608    -  protein_bind   attB2: mutant version of attB; recombination site for the Gateway® BP reaction BP Clonase™
   6657..6740    +  CDS            large T antigen (fragment): large T antigen from SV40 (simian virus 40)
   6763..6884    +  polyA_signal   SV40 poly(A) signal: SV40 polyadenylation signal
   7168..7186    -  promoter       T7 promoter: promoter for bacteriophage T7 RNA polymerase
   7194..7349    +  CDS            lacZα (fragment): LacZα fragment of β-galactosidase; lacZ fragment
   7354..7782    +  rep_origin     f1 ori (sequence partly withheld): f1 bacteriophage origin of replication; arrow indicates direction of (+) strand synthesis
>Addgene plasmid #119910 | epB_CAG_TetRFlag-nls-GFPx2_DEx2 | depositor full sequence | sequence record 227440 | epB_CAG_TetRFlag-nls-GFPx2_DEx2 sequence 7811 bps
GTGGCACTTTTCGGGGAAATGTGCGCGGAACCCCTATTTGTTTATTTTTCTAAATACATTCAAATATGTA
TCCGCTCATGAGACAATAACCCTGATAAATGCTTCAATAATATTGAAAAAGGAAGAGTATGAGTATTCAA
CATTTCCGTGTCGCCCTTATTCCCTTTTTTGCGGCATTTTGCCTTCCTGTTTTTGCTCACCCAGAAACGC
TGGTGAAAGTAAAAGATGCTGAAGATCAGTTGGGTGCACGAGTGGGTTACATCGAACTGGATCTCAACAG
CGGTAAGATCCTTGAGAGTTTTCGCCCCGAAGAACGTTTTCCAATGATGAGCACTTTTAAAGTTCTGCTA
TGTGGCGCGGTATTATCCCGTATTGACGCCGGGCAAGAGCAACTCGGTCGCCGCATACACTATTCTCAGA
ATGACTTGGTTGAGTACTCACCAGTCACAGAAAAGCATCTTACGGATGGCATGACAGTAAGAGAATTATG
CAGTGCTGCCATAACCATGAGTGATAACACTGCGGCCAACTTACTTCTGACAACGATCGGAGGACCGAAG
GAGCTAACCGCTTTTTTGCACAACATGGGGGATCATGTAACTCGCCTTGATCGTTGGGAACCGGAGCTGA
ATGAAGCCATACCAAACGACGAGCGTGACACCACGATGCCTGTAGCAATGGCAACAACGTTGCGCAAACT
ATTAACTGGCGAACTACTTACTCTAGCTTCCCGGCAACAATTAATAGACTGGATGGAGGCGGATAAAGTT
GCAGGACCACTTCTGCGCTCGGCCCTTCCGGCTGGCTGGTTTATTGCTGATAAATCTGGAGCCGGTGAGC
GTGGGTCTCGCGGTATCATTGCAGCACTGGGGCCAGATGGTAAGCCCTCCCGTATCGTAGTTATCTACAC
GACGGGGAGTCAGGCAACTATGGATGAACGAAATAGACAGATCGCTGAGATAGGTGCCTCACTGATTAAG
CATTGGTAACTGTCAGACCAAGTTTACTCATATATACTTTAGATTGATTTAAAACTTCATTTTTAATTTA
AAAGGATCTAGGTGAAGATCCTTTTTGATAATCTCATGACCAAAATCCCTTAACGTGAGTTTTCGTTCCA
CTGAGCGTCAGACCCCGTAGAAAAGATCAAAGGATCTTCTTGAGATCCTTTTTTTCTGCGCGTAATCTGC
TGCTTGCAAACAAAAAAACCACCGCTACCAGCGGTGGTTTGTTTGCCGGATCAAGAGCTACCAACTCTTT
TTCCGAAGGTAACTGGCTTCAGCAGAGCGCAGATACCAAATACTGTCCTTCTAGTGTAGCCGTAGTTAGG
CCACCACTTCAAGAACTCTGTAGCACCGCCTACATACCTCGCTCTGCTAATCCTGTTACCAGTGGCTGCT
GCCAGTGGCGATAAGTCGTGTCTTACCGGGTTGGACTCAAGACGATAGTTACCGGATAAGGCGCAGCGGT
CGGGCTGAACGGGGGGTTCGTGCACACAGCCCAGCTTGGAGCGAACGACCTACACCGAACTGAGATACCT
ACAGCGTGAGCTATGAGAAAGCGCCACGCTTCCCGAAGGGAGAAAGGCGGACAGGTATCCGGTAAGCGGC
AGGGTCGGAACAGGAGAGCGCACGAGGGAGCTTCCAGGGGGAAACGCCTGGTATCTTTATAGTCCTGTCG
GGTTTCGCCACCTCTGACTTGAGCGTCGATTTTTGTGATGCTCGTCAGGGGGGCGGAGCCTATGGAAAAA
CGCCAGCAACGCGGCCTTTTTACGGTTCCTGGCCTTTTGCTGGCCTTTTGCTCACATGTTCTTTCCTGCG
TTATCCCCTGATTCTGTGGATAACCGTATTACCGCCTTTGAGTGAGCTGATACCGCTCGCCGCAGCCGAA
CGACCGAGCGCAGCGAGTCAGTGAGCGAGGAAGCGGAAGAGCGCCCAATACGCAAACCGCCTCTCCCCGC
GCGTTGGCCGATTCATTAATGCAGCTGGCACGACAGGTTTCCCGACTGGAAAGCGGGCAGTGAGCGCAAC
GCAATTAATGTGAGTTAGCTCACTCATTAGGCACCCCAGGCTTTACACTTTATGCTTCCGGCTCGTATGT
TGTGTGGAATTGTGAGCGGATAACAATTTCACACAGGAAACAGCTATGACCATGATTACGCCAAGCGCGC
AATTAACCCTCACTAAAGGGAACAAAAGCTGGAGCTCCACCGCGGGGCGCGCCGCAGCTAGATTAACCCT
AGAAAGATAGTCTGCGTAAAATTGACGCATGCATTCTTGAAATATTGCTCTCTCTTTCTAAATAGCGCGA
ATCCGTCGCTGTGCATTTAGGACATCTCAGTCGCCGCTTGGAGCTCCCGTGAGGCGTGCTTGTCAATGCG
GTAAGTGTCACTGATTTTGAACTATAACAACCGCGTGAGTCAAAATGACGCATGATTATCTTTTACGTGA
CTTTTAAGATTTAACTCATACGATAATTATATTGTTATTTCGTGTTCTACTTACGTGATAACTTATTATA
TATATATTTTCTTGTTATAGATATCCTTCTCGAGCGACATTGATTATTGACTAGTTATTAATAGTAATCA
ATTACGGGGTCATTAGTTCATAGCCCATATATGGAGTTCCGCGTTACATAACTTACGGTAAATGGCCCGC
CTGGCTGACCGCCCAACGACCCCCGCCCATTGACGTCAATAATGACGTATGTTCCCATAGTAACGCCAAT
AGGGACTTTCCATTGACGTCAATGGGTGGAGTATTTACGGTAAACTGCCCACTTGGCAGTACATCAAGTG
TATCATATGCCAAGTACGCCCCCTATTGACGTCAATGACGGTAAATGGCCCGCCTGGCATTATGCCCAGT
ACATGACCTTATGGGACTTTCCTACTTGGCAGTACATCTACGTATTAGTCATCGCTATTACCATGGTCGA
GGTGAGCCCCACGTTCTGCTTCACTCTCCCCATCTCCCCCCCCTCCCCACCCCCAATTTTGTATTTATTT
ATTTTTTAATTATTTTGTGCAGCGATGGGGGCGGGGGGGGGGGGGGGGCGCGCGCCAGGCGGGGCGGGGC
GGGGCGAGGGGCGGGGCGGGGCGAGGCGGAGAGGTGCGGCGGCAGCCAATCAGAGCGGCGCGCTCCGAAA
GTTTCCTTTTATGGCGAGGCGGCGGCGGCGGCGGCCCTATAAAAAGCGAAGCGCGCGGCGGGCGGGAGTC
GCTGCGCGCTGCCTTCGCCCCGTGCCCCGCTCCGCCGCCGCCTCGCGCCGCCCGCCCCGGCTCTGACTGA
CCGCGTTACTCCCACAGGTGAGCGGGCGGGACGGCCCTTCTCCTCCGGGCTGTAATTAGCGCTTGGTTTA
ATGACGGCTTGTTTCTTTTCTGTGGCTGCGTGAAAGCCTTGAGGGGCTCCGGGAGGGCCCTTTGTGCGGG
GGGAGCGGCTCGGGGGGTGCGTGCGTGTGTGTGTGCGTGGGGAGCGCCGCGTGCGGCTCCGCGCTGCCCG
GCGGCTGTGAGCGCTGCGGGCGCGGCGCGGGGCTTTGTGCGCTCCGCAGTGTGCGCGAGGGGAGCGCGGC
CGGGGGCGGTGCCCCGCGGTGCGGGGGGGGCTGCGAGGGGAACAAAGGCTGCGTGCGGGGTGTGTGCGTG
GGGGGGTGAGCAGGGGGTGTGGGCGCGTCGGTCGGGCTGCAACCCCCCCTGCACCCCCCTCCCCGAGTTG
CTGAGCACGGCCCGGCTTCGGGTGCGGGGCTCCGTACGGGGCGTGGCGCGGGGCTCGCCGTGCCGGGCGG
GGGGTGGCGGCAGGTGGGGGTGCCGGGCGGGGCGGGGCCGCCTCGGGCCGGGGAGGGCTCGGGGGAGGGG
CGCGGCGGCCCCCGGAGCGCCGGCGGCTGTCGAGGCGCGGCGAGCCGCAGCCATTGCCTTTTATGGTAAT
CGTGCGAGAGGGCGCAGGGACTTCCTTTGTCCCAAATCTGTGCGGAGCCGAAATCTGGGAGGCGCCGCCG
CACCCCCTCTAGCGGGCGCGGGGCGAAGCGGTGCGGCGCCGGCAGGAAGGAAATGGGCGGGGAGGGCCTT
CGTGCGTCGCCGCGCCGCCGTCCCCTTCTCCCTCTCCAGCCTCGGGGCTGTCCGCGGGGGGACGGCTGCC
TTCGGGGGGGACGGGGCAGGGCGGGGTTCGGCTTCTGGCGTGTGACCGGCGGCTCTAGAGCCTCTGCTAA
CCATGTTCATGCCTTCTTCTTTTTCCTACAGCTCCTGGGCAACGTGCTGGTTATTGTGCTGTCTCATCAT
TTTGGCAAAGAATTGCTCGAGGATATCACAAGTTTGTACAAAAAAGCAGGCTTTAAAGGAACCAATTCAG
TCGACTGGATCCGGTACCGAATTCGCGGCCGCCTAGCTAAACCATGATGTCTAGATTAGATAAAAGTAAA
GTGATTAACAGCGCATTAGAGCTGCTTAATGAGGTCGGAATCGAAGGTTTAACAACCCGTAAACTCGCCC
AGAAGCTAGGTGTAGAGCAGCCTACATTGTATTGGCATGTAAAAAATAAGCGGGCTTTGCTCGACGCCTT
AGCCATTGAGATGTTAGATAGGCACCATACTCACTTTTGCCCTTTAGAAGGGGAAAGCTGGCAAGATTTT
TTACGTAATAACGCTAAAAGTTTTAGATGTGCTTTACTAAGTCATCGCGATGGAGCAAAAGTACATTTAG
GTACACGGCCTACAGAAAAACAGTATGAAACTCTCGAAAATCAATTAGCCTTTTTATGCCAACAAGGTTT
TTCACTAGAGAATGCATTATATGCACTCAGCGCTGTGGGGCATTTTACTTTAGGTTGCGTATTGGAAGAT
CAAGAGCATCAAGTCGCTAAAGAAGAAAGGGAAACACCTACTACTGATAGTATGCCGCCATTATTACGAC
AAGCTATCGAATTATTTGATCACCAAGGTGCAGAGCCAGCCTTCTTATTCGGCCTTGAATTGATCATATG
CGGATTAGAAAAACAACTTAAATGTGAAAGTGGGTCTGATTATAAAGATGATGATGATAAACCGGATAAG
GCACGTCGTCCAGCAGTAAGATCACCACCACTAGGAACTCGTAAGCGAAAGCGTCCTTCTCGGGGTCTGA
TGGTGAGCAAGGGCGAGGAGCTGTTCACCGGGGTGGTGCCCATCCTGGTCGAGCTGGACGGCGACGTAAA
CGGCCACAAGTTCAGCGTGTCCGGCGAGGGCGAGGGCGATGCCACCTACGGCAAGCTGACCCTGAAGTTC
ATCTGCACCACCGGCAAGCTGCCCGTGCCCTGGCCCACCCTCGTGACCACCCTGACCTACGGCGTGCAGT
GCTTCAGCCGCTACCCCGACCACATGAAGCAGCACGACTTCTTCAAGTCCGCCATGCCCGAAGGCTACGT
CCAGGAGCGCACCATCTTCTTCAAGGACGACGGCAACTACAAGACCCGCGCCGAGGTGAAGTTCGAGGGC
GACACCCTGGTGAACCGCATCGAGCTGAAGGGCATCGACTTCAAGGAGGACGGCAACATCCTGGGGCACA
AGCTGGAGTACAACTACAACAGCCACAACGTCTATATCATGGCCGACAAGCAGAAGAACGGCATCAAGGT
GAACTTCAAGATCCGCCACAACATCGAGGACGGCAGCGTGCAGCTCGCCGACCACTACCAGCAGAACACC
CCCATCGGCGACGGCCCCGTGCTGCTGCCCGACAACCACTACCTGAGCACCCAGTCCGCCCTGAGCAAAG
ACCCCAACGAGAAGCGCGATCACATGGTCCTGCTGGAGTTCGTGACCGCCGCCGGGATCACTCTCGGCAT
GGACGAGCTGTACAAGGGATCTATGGTGAGCAAGGGCGAGGAGCTGTTCACCGGGGTGGTGCCCATCCTG
GTCGAGCTGGACGGCGACGTAAACGGCCACAAGTTCAGCGTGTCCGGCGAGGGCGAGGGCGATGCCACCT
ACGGCAAGCTGACCCTGAAGTTCATCTGCACCACCGGCAAGCTGCCCGTGCCCTGGCCCACCCTCGTGAC
CACCCTGACCTACGGCGTGCAGTGCTTCAGCCGCTACCCCGACCACATGAAGCAGCACGACTTCTTCAAG
TCCGCCATGCCCGAAGGCTACGTCCAGGAGCGCACCATCTTCTTCAAGGACGACGGCAACTACAAGACCC
GCGCCGAGGTGAAGTTCGAGGGCGACACCCTGGTGAACCGCATCGAGCTGAAGGGCATCGACTTCAAGGA
GGACGGCAACATCCTGGGGCACAAGCTGGAGTACAACTACAACAGCCACAACGTCTATATCATGGCCGAC
AAGCAGAAGAACGGCATCAAGGTGAACTTCAAGATCCGCCACAACATCGAGGACGGCAGCGTGCAGCTCG
CCGACCACTACCAGCAGAACACCCCCATCGGCGACGGCCCCGTGCTGCTGCCCGACAACCACTACCTGAG
CACCCAGTCCGCCCTGAGCAAAGACCCCAACGAGAAGCGCGATCACATGGTCCTGCTGGAGTTCGTGACC
GCCGCCGGGATCACTCTCGGCATGGACGAGCTGTACAAGTAAGTGCCTAGGCGGCCGCACTCGAGATATC
TAGACCCAGCTTTCTTGTACAAAGTGGTGATCCTTATTTATTGATCCTTATTTATTGATCTGCGGCCGCG
ACTCTAGATCATAATCAGCCATACCACATTTGTAGAGGTTTTACTTGCTTTAAAAAACCTCCCACACCTC
CCCCTGAACCTGAAACATAAAATGAATGCAATTGTTGTTGTTAACTTGTTTATTGCAGCTTATAATGGTT
ACAAATAAAGCAATAGCATCACAAATTTCACAAATAAAGCATTTTTTTCACTGCATTCTAGTTGTGGTTT
GTCCAAACTCATCAATGTATCTTAAGGAATTCGATAAAAGTTTTGTTACTTTATAGAAGAAATTTTGAGT
TTTTGTTTTTTTTTAATAAATAAATAAACATAAATAAATTGTTTGTTGAATTTATTATTAGTATGTAAGT
GTAAATATAATAAAACTTAATATCTATTCAAATTAATAAATAAACCTCGATATACAGACCGATAAAACAC
ATGCGTCAATTTTACGCATGATTATCTTTAACGTACGTCACAATATGATTATCTTTCTAGGGTTAATCTA
GCTGCGGCGCGCCGGTACCCAATTCGCCCTATAGTGAGTCGTATTACGCGCGCTCACTGGCCGTCGTTTT
ACAACGTCGTGACTGGGAAAACCCTGGCGTTACCCAACTTAATCGCCTTGCAGCACATCCCCCTTTCGCC
AGCTGGCGTAATAGCGAAGAGGCCCGCACCGATCGCCCTTCCCAACAGTTGCGCAGCCTGAATGGCGAAT
GGG
[124 nt withheld, positions 7354-7477]
C
[91 nt withheld, positions 7479-7569]
A
[49 nt withheld, positions 7571-7619]
CCTTTGACGTTGGAGTCCACGTTCTTT
[37 nt withheld, positions 7647-7683]
ACCCTATCTCGGTCTATTCTTTTGATTTATAAGGGATTTTGCCGATTTCGGCCTATTGGTTAAAAAATGA
GCTGATTTAACAAAAATTTAACGCGAATTTTAACAAAATATTAACGCTTACAATTTAG
