Features (pLannotate 1.2.2; 22 found; start..end, strand, type, name):
    109..488     +  enhancer       CMV enhancer: human cytomegalovirus immediate early enhancer
    490..767     +  promoter       chicken β-actin promoter: No description available
    768..1784    +  intron         chimeric intron: chimera between introns from chicken β-actin and rabbit β-globin
   1851..1875    +  protein_bind   attB1: mutant version of attB; recombination site for the Gateway® BP reaction BP Clonase™
   1940..2560    +  CDS            tetR: TETR2_ECOLX - Experimental evidence at protein level: Swiss-Prot protein existence level 1. TetR is the repressor of the tetracycline resistance element; its N-terminal region forms a helix-turn-helix structure and binds DNA. Binding of tetracycline to TetR reduces the repressor affinity for the tetracycline resistance gene (tetA) promoter operator sites. From Escherichia coli.
   2591..2662    +  CDS            ICP22 (fragment): ICP22_HHV11 - Experimental evidence at protein level: Swiss-Prot protein existence level 1. Functions as a general transcriptional regulator of cellular and viral mRNAs mainly by mediating changes on the host RNA polymerase II. One change, which is UL13 independent, is the rapid loss of Pol II forms bearing Ser-2 phosphorylation. A second change, which is UL13 dependent, is the appearance of an intermediate form of Pol II that differs from the normal hypo- and hyperphosphorylated forms. These Pol II modifications immediately inhibit host genome transcription, leading to cell cycle deregulation
   2663..3379    +  CDS            EGFP: EGFP is a basic (constitutively fluorescent) green fluorescent protein published in 1996, derived from Aequorea victoria. It is reported to be a rapidly-maturing weak dimer with moderate acid sensitivity.
   3386..4105    +  CDS            EGFP: the original enhanced GFP (Yang et al., 1996) mammalian codon-optimized
   4137..4161    -  protein_bind   attB2: mutant version of attB; recombination site for the Gateway® BP reaction BP Clonase™
   4210..4293    +  CDS            large T antigen (fragment): large T antigen from SV40 (simian virus 40)
   4316..4437    +  polyA_signal   SV40 poly(A) signal: SV40 polyadenylation signal
   4721..4739    -  promoter       T7 promoter: promoter for bacteriophage T7 RNA polymerase
   4747..4902    +  CDS            lacZα (fragment): LacZα fragment of β-galactosidase; lacZ fragment
   4907..5335    +  rep_origin     f1 ori (sequence partly withheld): f1 bacteriophage origin of replication; arrow indicates direction of (+) strand synthesis
   5388..5492    +  promoter       AmpR promoter: bla
   5493..6353    +  CDS            AmpR: β-lactamase; bla; confers resistance to ampicillin, carbenicillin, and related antibiotics
   6524..7112    +  rep_origin     ori: high-copy-number ColE1/pMB1/pBR322/pUC origin of replication
   7295..7387    +  CDS            lacI (fragment): lac repressor; lacI; The lac repressor binds to the lac operator to inhibit transcription in E. coli. This inhibition can be relieved by adding lactose or isopropyl-β-D-thiogalactopyranoside (IPTG).
   7400..7421    +  protein_bind   CAP binding site: CAP binding activates transcription in the presence of cAMP. E. coli catabolite activator protein
   7436..7466    +  promoter       lac promoter: promoter for the E. coli lac operon
   7474..7490    +  protein_bind   lac operator: The lac repressor binds to the lac operator to inhibit transcription in E. coli. This inhibition can be relieved by adding lactose or isopropyl-β-D-thiogalactopyranoside (IPTG). lac repressor encoded by lacI
   7535..7553    +  promoter       T3 promoter: promoter for bacteriophage T3 RNA polymerase
>Addgene plasmid #119910 | epB_CAG_TetRFlag-nls-GFPx2_DEx2 | addgene full sequence | sequence record 235285 | Addgene NGS Result
TGACTTTTAAGATTTAACTCATACGATAATTATATTGTTATTTCGTGTTCTACTTACGTGATAACTTATT
ATATATATATTTTCTTGTTATAGATATCCTTCTCGAGCGACATTGATTATTGACTAGTTATTAATAGTAA
TCAATTACGGGGTCATTAGTTCATAGCCCATATATGGAGTTCCGCGTTACATAACTTACGGTAAATGGCC
CGCCTGGCTGACCGCCCAACGACCCCCGCCCATTGACGTCAATAATGACGTATGTTCCCATAGTAACGCC
AATAGGGACTTTCCATTGACGTCAATGGGTGGAGTATTTACGGTAAACTGCCCACTTGGCAGTACATCAA
GTGTATCATATGCCAAGTACGCCCCCTATTGACGTCAATGACGGTAAATGGCCCGCCTGGCATTATGCCC
AGTACATGACCTTATGGGACTTTCCTACTTGGCAGTACATCTACGTATTAGTCATCGCTATTACCATGGT
CGAGGTGAGCCCCACGTTCTGCTTCACTCTCCCCATCTCCCCCCCCTCCCCACCCCCAATTTTGTATTTA
TTTATTTTTTAATTATTTTGTGCAGCGATGGGGGCGGGGGGGGGGGGGGGGCGCGCGCCRGGCGGGGCGG
GGSGGGGSGRGGGGSGGGGSGGGGCGAGGCGGAGAGGTGCGGCGGCAGCCAATCAGAGCGGCGCGCTCCG
AAAGTTTCCTTTTATGGCGAGGCGGCGGCGGCGGCGGCCCTATAAAAAGCGAAGCGCGCGGCGGGCGGGA
GTCGCTGCGCGCTGCCTTCGCCCCGTGCCCCGCTCCGCCGCCGCCTCGCGCCGCCCGCCCCGGCTCTGAC
TGACCGCGTTACTCCCACAGGTGAGCGGGCGGGACGGCCCTTCTCCTCCGGGCTGTAATTAGCGCTTGGT
TTAATGACGGCTTGTTTCTTTTCTGTGGCTGCGTGAAAGCCTTGAGGGGCTCCGGGAGGGCCCTTTGTGC
GGGGGGAGCGGCTCGGGGGGTGCGTGCGTGTGTGTGTGCGTGGGGAGCGCCGCGTGCGGCTCCGCGCTGC
CCGGCGGCTGTGAGCGCTGCGGGCGCGGCGCGGGGCTTTGTGCGCTCCGCAGTGTGCGCGAGGGGAGCGC
GGCCGGGGGCGGTGCCCCGCGGTGCGGGGGGGGCTGCGAGGGGAACAAAGGCTGCGTGCGGGGTGTGTGC
GTGGGGGGGTGAGCAGGGGGTGTGGGCGCGTCGGTCGGGCTGCAACCCCCCCTGCACCCCCCTCCCCGAG
TTGCTGAGCACGGCCCGGCTTCGGGTGCGGGGCTCCGTACGGGGCGTGGCGCGGGGCTCGCCGTGCCGGG
CGGGGGGTGGCGGCAGGTGGGGGTGCCGGGCGGGGCGGGGCCGCCTCGGGCCGGGGAGGGCTCGGGGGAG
GGGCGCGGCGGCCCCCGGAGCGCCGGCGGCTGTCGAGGCGCGGCGAGCCGCAGCCATTGCCTTTTATGGT
AATCGTGCGAGAGGGCGCAGGGACTTCCTTTGTCCCAAATCTGTGCGGAGCCGAAATCTGGGAGGCGCCG
CCGCACCCCCTCTAGCGGGCGCGGGGCGAAGCGGTGCGGCGCCGGCAGGAAGGAAATGGGCGGGGAGGGC
CTTCGTGCGTCGCCGCGCCGCCGTCCCCTTCTCCCTCTCCAGCCTCGGGGCTGTCCGCGGGGGGACGGCT
GCCTTCGGGGGGGACGGGGCAGGGCGGGGTTCGGCTTCTGGCGTGTGACCGGCGGCTCTAGAGCCTCTGC
TAACCATGTTCATGCCTTCTTCTTTTTCCTACAGCTCCTGGGCAACGTGCTGGTTATTGTGCTGTCTCAT
CATTTTGGCAAAGAATTGCTCGAGGATATCACAAGTTTGTACAAAAAAGCAGGCTTTAAAGGAACCAATT
CAGTCGACTGGATCCGGTACCGAATTCGCGGCCGCCTAGCTAAACCATGATGTCTAGATTAGATAAAAGT
AAAGTGATTAACAGCGCATTAGAGCTGCTTAATGAGGTCGGAATCGAAGGTTTAACAACCCGTAAACTCG
CCCAGAAGCTAGGTGTAGAGCAGCCTACATTGTATTGGCATGTAAAAAATAAGCGGGCTTTGCTCGACGC
CTTAGCCATTGAGATGTTAGATAGGCACCATACTCACTTTTGCCCTTTAGAAGGGGAAAGCTGGCAAGAT
TTTTTACGTAATAACGCTAAAAGTTTTAGATGTGCTTTACTAAGTCATCGCGATGGAGCAAAAGTACATT
TAGGTACACGGCCTACAGAAAAACAGTATGAAACTCTCGAAAATCAATTAGCCTTTTTATGCCAACAAGG
TTTTTCACTAGAGAATGCATTATATGCACTCAGCGCTGTGGGGCATTTTACTTTAGGTTGCGTATTGGAA
GATCAAGAGCATCAAGTCGCTAAAGAAGAAAGGGAAACACCTACTACTGATAGTATGCCGCCATTATTAC
GACAAGCTATCGAATTATTTGATCACCAAGGTGCAGAGCCAGCCTTCTTATTCGGCCTTGAATTGATCAT
ATGCGGATTAGAAAAACAACTTAAATGTGAAAGTGGGTCTGATTATAAAGATGATGATGATAAACCGGAT
AAGGCACGTCGTCCAGCAGTAAGATCACCACCACTAGGAACTCGTAAGCGAAAGCGTCCTTCTCGGGGTC
TGATGGTGAGCAAGGGCGAGGAGCTGTTCACCGGGGTGGTGCCCATCCTGGTCGAGCTGGACGGCGACGT
AAACGGCCACAAGTTCAGCGTGTCCGGCGAGGGCGAGGGCGATGCCACCTACGGCAAGCTGACCCTGAAG
TTCATCTGCACCACCGGCAAGCTGCCCGTGCCCTGGCCCACCCTCGTGACCACCCTGACCTACGGCGTGC
AGTGCTTCAGCCGCTACCCCGACCACATGAAGCAGCACGACTTCTTCAAGTCCGCCATGCCCGAAGGCTA
CGTCCAGGAGCGCACCATCTTCTTCAAGGACGACGGCAACTACAAGACCCGCGCCGAGGTGAAGTTCGAG
GGCGACACCCTGGTGAACCGCATCGAGCTGAAGGGCATCGACTTCAAGGAGGACGGCAACATCCTGGGGC
ACAAGCTGGAGTACAACTACAACAGCCACAACGTCTATATCATGGCCGACAAGCAGAAGAACGGCATCAA
GGTGAACTTCAAGATCCGCCACAACATCGAGGACGGCAGCGTGCAGCTCGCCGACCACTACCAGCAGAAC
ACCCCCATCGGCGACGGCCCCGTGCTGCTGCCCGACAACCACTACCTGAGCACCCAGTCCGCCCTGAGCA
AAGACCCCAACGAGAAGCGCGATCACATGGTCCTGCTGGAGTTCGTGACCGCCGCCGGGATCACTCTCGG
CATGGACGAGCTGTACAAGGGATCTATGGTGAGCAAGGGCGAGGAGCTGTTCACCGGGGTGGTGCCCATC
CTGGTCGAGCTGGACGGCGACGTAAACGGCCACAAGTTCAGCGTGTCCGGCGAGGGCGAGGGCGATGCCA
CCTACGGCAAGCTGACCCTGAAGTTCATCTGCACCACCGGCAAGCTGCCCGTGCCCTGGCCCACCCTCGT
GACCACCCTGACCTACGGCGTGCAGTGCTTCAGCCGCTACCCCGACCACATGAAGCAGCACGACTTCTTC
AAGTCCGCCATGCCCGAAGGCTACGTCCAGGAGCGCACCATCTTCTTCAAGGACGACGGCAACTACAAGA
CCCGCGCCGAGGTGAAGTTCGAGGGCGACACCCTGGTGAACCGCATCGAGCTGAAGGGCATCGACTTCAA
GGAGGACGGCAACATCCTGGGGCACAAGCTGGAGTACAACTACAACAGCCACAACGTCTATATCATGGCC
GACAAGCAGAAGAACGGCATCAAGGTGAACTTCAAGATCCGCCACAACATCGAGGACGGCAGCGTGCAGC
TCGCCGACCACTACCAGCAGAACACCCCCATCGGCGACGGCCCCGTGCTGCTGCCCGACAACCACTACCT
GAGCACCCAGTCCGCCCTGAGCAAAGACCCCAACGAGAAGCGCGATCACATGGTCCTGCTGGAGTTCGTG
ACCGCCGCCGGGATCACTCTCGGCATGGACGAGCTGTACAAGTAAGTGCCTAGGCGGCCGCACTCGAGAT
ATCTAGACCCAGCTTTCTTGTACAAAGTGGTGATCCTTATTTATTGATCCTTATTTATTGATCTGCGGCC
GCGACTCTAGATCATAATCAGCCATACCACATTTGTAGAGGTTTTACTTGCTTTAAAAAACCTCCCACAC
CTCCCCCTGAACCTGAAACATAAAATGAATGCAATTGTTGTTGTTAACTTGTTTATTGCAGCTTATAATG
GTTACAAATAAAGCAATAGCATCACAAATTTCACAAATAAAGCATTTTTTTCACTGCATTCTAGTTGTGG
TTTGTCCAAACTCATCAATGTATCTTAAGGAATTCGATAAAAGTTTTGTTACTTTATAGAAGAAATTTTG
AGTTTTTGTTTTTTTTTAATAAATAAATAAACATAAATAAATTGTTTGTTGAATTTATTATTAGTATGTA
AGTGTAAATATAATAAAACTTAATATCTATTCAAATTAATAAATAAACCTCGATATACAGACCGATAAAA
CACATGCGTCAATTTTACGCATGATTATCTTTAACGTACGTCACAATATGATTATCTTTCTAGGGTTAAT
CTAGCTGCGGCGCGCCGGTACCCAATTCGCCCTATAGTGAGTCGTATTACGCGCGCTCACTGGCCGTCGT
TTTACAACGTCGTGACTGGGAAAACCCTGGCGTTACCCAACTTAATCGCCTTGCAGCACATCCCCCTTTC
GCCAGCTGGCGTAATAGCGAAGAGGCCCGCACCGATCGCCCTTCCCAACAGTTGCGCAGCCTGAATGGCG
AATGGG
[124 nt withheld, positions 4907-5030]
C
[91 nt withheld, positions 5032-5122]
A
[49 nt withheld, positions 5124-5172]
CCTTTGACGTTGGAGTCCACGTTCTTT
[37 nt withheld, positions 5200-5236]
ACCCTATCTCGGTCTATTCTTTTGATTTATAAGGGATTTTGCCGATTTCGGCCTATTGGTTAAAAAATGA
GCTGATTTAACAAAAATTTAACGCGAATTTTAACAAAATATTAACGCTTACAATTTAGGTGGCACTTTTC
GGGGAAATGTGCGCGGAACCCCTATTTGTTTATTTTTCTAAATACATTCAAATATGTATCCGCTCATGAG
ACAATAACCCTGATAAATGCTTCAATAATATTGAAAAAGGAAGAGTATGAGTATTCAACATTTCCGTGTC
GCCCTTATTCCCTTTTTTGCGGCATTTTGCCTTCCTGTTTTTGCTCACCCAGAAACGCTGGTGAAAGTAA
AAGATGCTGAAGATCAGTTGGGTGCACGAGTGGGTTACATCGAACTGGATCTCAACAGCGGTAAGATCCT
TGAGAGTTTTCGCCCCGAAGAACGTTTTCCAATGATGAGCACTTTTAAAGTTCTGCTATGTGGCGCGGTA
TTATCCCGTATTGACGCCGGGCAAGAGCAACTCGGTCGCCGCATACACTATTCTCAGAATGACTTGGTTG
AGTACTCACCAGTCACAGAAAAGCATCTTACGGATGGCATGACAGTAAGAGAATTATGCAGTGCTGCCAT
AACCATGAGTGATAACACTGCGGCCAACTTACTTCTGACAACGATCGGAGGACCGAAGGAGCTAACCGCT
TTTTTGCACAACATGGGGGATCATGTAACTCGCCTTGATCGTTGGGAACCGGAGCTGAATGAAGCCATAC
CAAACGACGAGCGTGACACCACGATGCCTGTAGCAATGGCAACAACGTTGCGCAAACTATTAACTGGCGA
ACTACTTACTCTAGCTTCCCGGCAACAATTAATAGACTGGATGGAGGCGGATAAAGTTGCAGGACCACTT
CTGCGCTCGGCCCTTCCGGCTGGCTGGTTTATTGCTGATAAATCTGGAGCCGGTGAGCGTGGGTCTCGCG
GTATCATTGCAGCACTGGGGCCAGATGGTAAGCCCTCCCGTATCGTAGTTATCTACACGACGGGGAGTCA
GGCAACTATGGATGAACGAAATAGACAGATCGCTGAGATAGGTGCCTCACTGATTAAGCATTGGTAACTG
TCAGACCAAGTTTACTCATATATACTTTAGATTGATTTAAAACTTCATTTTTAATTTAAAAGGATCTAGG
TGAAGATCCTTTTTGATAATCTCATGACCAAAATCCCTTAACGTGAGTTTTCGTTCCACTGAGCGTCAGA
CCCCGTAGAAAAGATCAAAGGATCTTCTTGAGATCCTTTTTTTCTGCGCGTAATCTGCTGCTTGCAAACA
AAAAAACCACCGCTACCAGCGGTGGTTTGTTTGCCGGATCAAGAGCTACCAACTCTTTTTCCGAAGGTAA
CTGGCTTCAGCAGAGCGCAGATACCAAATACTGTTCTTCTAGTGTAGCCGTAGTTAGGCCACCACTTCAA
GAACTCTGTAGCACCGCCTACATACCTCGCTCTGCTAATCCTGTTACCAGTGGCTGCTGCCAGTGGCGAT
AAGTCGTGTCTTACCGGGTTGGACTCAAGACGATAGTTACCGGATAAGGCGCAGCGGTCGGGCTGAACGG
GGGGTTCGTGCACACAGCCCAGCTTGGAGCGAACGACCTACACCGAACTGAGATACCTACAGCGTGAGCT
ATGAGAAAGCGCCACGCTTCCCGAAGGGAGAAAGGCGGACAGGTATCCGGTAAGCGGCAGGGTCGGAACA
GGAGAGCGCACGAGGGAGCTTCCAGGGGGAAACGCCTGGTATCTTTATAGTCCTGTCGGGTTTCGCCACC
TCTGACTTGAGCGTCGATTTTTGTGATGCTCGTCAGGGGGGCGGAGCCTATGGAAAAACGCCAGCAACGC
GGCCTTTTTACGGTTCCTGGCCTTTTGCTGGCCTTTTGCTCACATGTTCTTTCCTGCGTTATCCCCTGAT
TCTGTGGATAACCGTATTACCGCCTTTGAGTGAGCTGATACCGCTCGCCGCAGCCGAACGACCGAGCGCA
GCGAGTCAGTGAGCGAGGAAGCGGAAGAGCGCCCAATACGCAAACCGCCTCTCCCCGCGCGTTGGCCGAT
TCATTAATGCAGCTGGCACGACAGGTTTCCCGACTGGAAAGCGGGCAGTGAGCGCAACGCAATTAATGTG
AGTTAGCTCACTCATTAGGCACCCCAGGCTTTACACTTTATGCTTCCGGCTCGTATGTTGTGTGGAATTG
TGAGCGGATAACAATTTCACACAGGAAACAGCTATGACCATGATTACGCCAAGCGCGCAATTAACCCTCA
CTAAAGGGAACAAAAGCTGGAGCTCCACCGCGGGGCGCGCCGCAGCTAGATTAACCCTAGAAAGATAGTC
TGCGTAAAATTGACGCATGCATTCTTGAAATATTGCTCTCTCTTTCTAAATAGCGCGAATCCGTCGCTGT
GCATTTAGGACATCTCAGTCGCCGCTTGGAGCTCCCGTGAGGCGTGCTTGTCAATGCGGTAAGTGTCACT
GATTTTGAACTATAACAACCGCGTGAGTCAAAATGACGCATGATTATCTTTTACG
